>Addgene plasmid #138794 | pPD707 DsRed-Express2-ZF14 | addgene full sequence | sequence record 320377 | Addgene NGS Result
GACGGATCGGGAGATCTCCCGATCCCCTATGGTGCACTCTCAGTACAATCTGCTCTGATGCCGCATAGTT
AAGCCAGTATCTGCTCCCTGCTTGTGTGTTGGAGGTCGCTGAGTAGTGCGCGAGCAAAATTTAAGCTACA
ACAAGGCAAGGCTTGACCGACAATTGCATGAAGAATCTGCTTAGGGTTAGGCGTTTTGCGCTGCTTCGCG
ATGTACGGGCCAGATATACGCGTTGACATTGATTATTGACTAGTTATTAATAGTAATCAATTACGGGGTC
ATTAGTTCATAGCCCATATATGGAGTTCCGCGTTACATAACTTACGGTAAATGGCCCGCCTGGCTGACCG
CCCAACGACCCCCGCCCATTGACGTCAATAATGACGTATGTTCCCATAGTAACGCCAATAGGGACTTTCC
ATTGACGTCAATGGGTGGAGTATTTACGGTAAACTGCCCACTTGGCAGTACATCAAGTGTATCATATGCC
AAGTACGCCCCCTATTGACGTCAATGACGGTAAATGGCCCGCCTGGCATTATGCCCAGTACATGACCTTA
TGGGACTTTCCTACTTGGCAGTACATCTACGTATTAGTCATCGCTATTACCATGGTGATGCGGTTTTGGC
AGTACATCAATGGGCGTGGATAGCGGTTTGACTCACGGGGATTTCCAAGTCTCCACCCCATTGACGTCAA
TGGGAGTTTGTTTTGGCACCAAAATCAACGGGACTTTCCAAAATGTCGTAACAACTCCGCCCCATTGACG
CAAATGGGCGGTAGGCGTGTACGGTGGGAGGTCTATATAAGCAGAGCTCTCTGGCTAACTAGAGAACCCA
CTGCTTACTGGCTTATCGAAATTAATACGACTCACTATAGGGAGTCCCAAGCTGGCTAGCGCCACCATGG
ATTATAAGGATCACGATGGCGACTACAAGGACCACGATATTGACTACAAAGACGATGACGATAAAATGGC
TCCTAAGAAAAAGCGCAAAGTCGGTATCCATGGCGTTCCCGGATCAGGCTCCGGAAGTGGCTCCATGGAT
AGCACTGAGAACGTCATCAAGCCCTTCATGCGCTTCAAGGTGCACATGGAGGGCTCCGTGAACGGCCACG
AGTTCGAGATCGAGGGCGAGGGCGAGGGCAAGCCCTACGAGGGCACCCAGACCGCCAAGCTCCAGGTGAC
CAAGGGCGGCCCCCTGCCCTTCGCCTGGGACATCCTGTCCCCCCAGTTCCAGTACGGCTCCAAGGTGTAC
GTGAAGCACCCCGCCGACATCCCCGACTACAAGAAGCTGTCCTTCCCCGAGGGCTTCAAGTGGGAGCGCG
TGATGAACTTCGAGGACGGCGGCGTGGTGACCGTGACCCAGGACTCCTCCCTCCAGGACGGCACCTTCAT
CTACCACGTGAAGTTCATCGGCGTGAACTTCCCCTCCGACGGCCCCGTAATGCAGAAGAAAACTCTGGGC
TGGGAGCCCTCCACCGAGCGCCTGTACCCCCGCGACGGCGTGCTGAAGGGCGAGATCCACAAGGCGCTGA
AGCTGAAGGGCGGCGGCCACTACCTGGTGGAGTTCAAGTCAATCTACATGGCCAAGAAGCCCGTGAAGCT
GCCCGGCTACTACTACGTGGACTCCAAGCTGGACATCACCTCCCACAACGAGGACTACACCGTGGTGGAG
CAGTACGAGCGCGCCGAGGCCCGCCACCACCTGTTCCAGTCTGGTTCTGGTTCTGGTTCAGGATCCGGTA
CCGGTGGAGCTAGACCCGGGGAGCGCCCCTTCCAGTGTCGCATTTGCATGCGGAACTTTTCGGCTCCATC
TAAATTGGATAGACATACCCGTACTCATACCGGTGAAAAACCGTTTCAGTGTCGGATCTGTATGCGAAAT
TTCTCCTTGGGTGAAAATTTGAGAAGACATCTACGTACGCACACCGGCGAGAAGCCATTCCAATGCCGAA
TATGCATGCGCAACTTCAGTGATGGTGGTAATTTGGGTAGACACCTAAAAACCCACCTGAGAGGATCTTA
AGCGGCCGCTCGAGTCTAGAGGGCCCGTTTAAACCCGCTGATCAGCCTCGACTGTGCCTTCTAGTTGCCA
GCCATCTGTTGTTTGCCCCTCCCCCGTGCCTTCCTTGACCCTGGAAGGTGCCACTCCCACTGTCCTTTCC
TAATAAAATGAGGAAATTGCATCGCATTGTCTGAGTAGGTGTCATTCTATTCTGGGGGGTGGGGTGGGGC
AGGACAGCAAGGGGGAGGATTGGGAAGTCAATAGCAGGCATGCTGGGGATGCGGTGGGCTCTATGGCTTC
TGAGGCGGAAAGAACCAGCTGGGGCTCTAGGGGGTATCCCC
[124 nt withheld, positions 2352-2475]
C
[91 nt withheld, positions 2477-2567]
A
[49 nt withheld, positions 2569-2617]
CCTTTGACGTTGGAGTCCACGTTCTTT
[37 nt withheld, positions 2645-2681]
ACCCTATCTCGGTCTATTCTTTTGATTTATAAGGGATTTTGCCGATTTCGGCCTATTGGTTAAAAAATGA
GCTGATTTAACAAAAATTTAACGCGAATTAATTCTGTGGAATGTGTGTCAGTTAGGCTCAATTAGTCAGC
AACCATAGTCCCGCCCCTAACTCCGCCCATCCCGCCCCTAACTCCGCCCAGTTCCGCCCATTCTCCGCCC
CATGGCTGACTAATTTTTTTTATTTATGCAGAGGCCGAGGCCGCCTCTGCCTCTGAGCTATTCCAGAAGT
AGTGAGGAGGCTTTTTTGGAGGCCTAGGCTTTTGCAAAAAGCTCCCGGGAGCTTGTATATCCATTTTCGG
AGGTTGGGCTTCGGAATCGTTTTCCGGGACGCCGGCTGGATGATCCTCCAGCGCGGGGATCTCATGCTGG
AGTTCTTCGCCCACCCCAACTTGTTTATTGCAGCTTATAATGGTTACAAATAAAGCAATAGCATCACAAA
TTTCACAAATAAAGCATTTTTTTCACTGCATTCTAGTTGTGGTTTGTCCAAACTCATCAATGTATCTTAT
CATGTCTGTATACCGTCGACCTCTAGCTAGAGCTTGGCGTAATCATGGTCATAGCTGTTTCCTGTGTGAA
ATTGTTATCCGCTCACAATTCCACACAACATACGAGCCGGAAGCATAAAGTGTAAAGCCTGGGGTGCCTA
ATGAGTGAGCTAACTCACATTAATTGCGTTGCGCTCACTGCCCGCTTTCCAGTCGGGAAACCTGTCGTGC
CAGCTGCATTAATGAATCGGCCAACGCGCGGGGAGAGGCGGTTTGCGTATTGGGCGCTCTTCCGCTTCCT
CGCTCACTGACTCGCTGCGCTCGGTCGTTCGGCTGCGGCGAGCGGTATCAGCTCACTCAAAGGCGGTAAT
ACGGTTATCCACAGAATCAGGGGATAACGCAGGAAAGAACATGTGAGCAAAAGGCCAGCAAAAGGCCAGG
AACCGTAAAAAGGCCGCGTTGCTGGCGTTTTTCCATAGGCTCCGCCCCCCTGACGAGCATCACAAAAATC
GACGCTCAAGTCAGAGGTGGCGAAACCCGACAGGACTATAAAGATACCAGGCGTTTCCCCCTGGAAGCTC
CCTCGTGCGCTCTCCTGTTCCGACCCTGCCGCTTACCGGATACCTGTCCGCCTTTCTCCCTTCGGGAAGC
GTGGCGCTTTCTCATAGCTCACGCTGTAGGTATCTCAGTTCGGTGTAGGTCGTTCGCTCCAAGCTGGGCT
GTGTGCACGAACCCCCCGTTCAGCCCGACCGCTGCGCCTTATCCGGTAACTATCGTCTTGAGTCCAACCC
GGTAAGACACGACTTATCGCCACTGGCAGCAGCCACTGGTAACAGGATTAGCAGAGCGAGGTATGTAGGC
GGTGCTACAGAGTTCTTGAAGTGGTGGCCTAACTACGGCTACACTAGAAGAACAGTATTTGGTATCTGCG
CTCTGCTGAAGCCAGTTACCTTCGGAAAAAGAGTTGGTAGCTCTTGATCCGGCAAACAAACCACCGCTGG
TAGCGGTGGTTTTTTTGTTTGCAAGCAGCAGATTACGCGCAGAAAAAAAGGATCTCAAGAAGATCCTTTG
ATCTTTTCTACGGGGTCTGACGCTCAGTGGAACGAAAACTCACGTTAAGGGATTTTGGTCATGAGATTAT
CAAAAAGGATCTTCACCTAGATCCTTTTAAATTAAAAATGAAGTTTTAAATCAATCTAAAGTATATATGA
GTAAACTTGGTCTGACAGTTACCAATGCTTAATCAGTGAGGCACCTATCTCAGCGATCTGTCTATTTCGT
TCATCCATAGTTGCCTGACTCCCCGTCGTGTAGATAACTACGATACGGGAGGGCTTACCATCTGGCCCCA
GTGCTGCAATGATACCGCGAGATCCACGCTCACCGGCTCCAGATTTATCAGCAATAAACCAGCCAGCCGG
AAGGGCCGAGCGCAGAAGTGGTCCTGCAACTTTATCCGCCTCCATCCAGTCTATTAATTGTTGCCGGGAA
GCTAGAGTAAGTAGTTCGCCAGTTAATAGTTTGCGCAACGTTGTTGCCATTGCTACAGGCATCGTGGTGT
CACGCTCGTCGTTTGGTATGGCTTCATTCAGCTCCGGTTCCCAACGATCAAGGCGAGTTACATGATCCCC
CATGTTGTGCAAAAAAGCGGTTAGCTCCTTCGGTCCTCCGATCGTTGTCAGAAGTAAGTTGGCCGCAGTG
TTATCACTCATGGTTATGGCAGCACTGCATAATTCTCTTACTGTCATGCCATCCGTAAGATGCTTTTCTG
TGACTGGTGAGTACTCAACCAAGTCATTCTGAGAATAGTGTATGCGGCGACCGAGTTGCTCTTGCCCGGC
GTCAATACGGGATAATACCGCGCCACATAGCAGAACTTTAAAAGTGCTCATCATTGGAAAACGTTCTTCG
GGGCGAAAACTCTCAAGGATCTTACCGCTGTTGAGATCCAGTTCGATGTAACCCACTCGTGCACCCAACT
GATCTTCAGCATCTTTTACTTTCACCAGCGTTTCTGGGTGAGCAAAAACAGGAAGGCAAAATGCCGCAAA
AAAGGGAATAAGGGCGACACGGAAATGTTGAATACTCATACTCTTCCTTTTTCAATATTATTGAAGCATT
TATCAGGGTTATTGTCTCATGAGCGGATACATATTTGAATGTATTTAGAAAAATAAACAAATAGGGGTTC
CGCGCACATTTCCCCGAAAAGTGCCACCTGACGTC
Features (pLannotate 1.2.2; 21 found; start..end, strand, type, name):
     28..80      -  misc_feature   bom (fragment): basis of mobility region from pBR322
    235..614     +  enhancer       CMV enhancer: human cytomegalovirus immediate early enhancer
    615..818     +  promoter       CMV promoter: human cytomegalovirus (CMV) immediate early promoter
    814..847     +  LTR            5' LTR (truncated) (fragment): truncated 5' long terminal repeat (LTR) from HIV-1
    863..881     +  promoter       T7 promoter: promoter for bacteriophage T7 RNA polymerase
    952..975     +  CDS            3xFLAG (fragment): three tandem FLAG® epitope tags
   1045..1719    +  CDS            DsRed-Express2: DsRed-Express2 is a basic (constitutively fluorescent) orange fluorescent protein published in 2008, derived from Discosoma sp.. It is reported to be a rapidly-maturing protein.
   2082..2193    +  polyA_signal   bGH poly(A) signal: bovine growth hormone polyadenylation signal
   2310..2331    +  promoter       SV40 promoter (fragment): SV40 enhancer and early promoter
   2352..2780    +  rep_origin     f1 ori (sequence partly withheld): f1 bacteriophage origin of replication; arrow indicates direction of (+) strand synthesis
   2785..2807    +  promoter       SV40 promoter (fragment): SV40 enhancer and early promoter
   2808..2999    +  promoter       SV40 promoter: SV40 early promoter
   3026..3124    +  CDS            ble (fragment): BLE_KLEPN - Experimental evidence at protein level: Swiss-Prot protein existence level 1. Binding protein with a strong affinity to the bleomycin family of antibiotics. Binds to CL990; an antimitotic-antibiotic compound. From Klebsiella pneumoniae.
   3119..3240    +  polyA_signal   SV40 poly(A) signal: SV40 polyadenylation signal
   3313..3329    -  protein_bind   lac operator: The lac repressor binds to the lac operator to inhibit transcription in E. coli. This inhibition can be relieved by adding lactose or isopropyl-β-D-thiogalactopyranoside (IPTG). lac repressor encoded by lacI
   3337..3367    -  promoter       lac promoter: promoter for the E. coli lac operon
   3382..3403    -  protein_bind   CAP binding site: CAP binding activates transcription in the presence of cAMP. E. coli catabolite activator protein
   3416..3508    -  CDS            lacI (fragment): lac repressor; lacI; The lac repressor binds to the lac operator to inhibit transcription in E. coli. This inhibition can be relieved by adding lactose or isopropyl-β-D-thiogalactopyranoside (IPTG).
   3691..4279    -  rep_origin     ori: high-copy-number ColE1/pMB1/pBR322/pUC origin of replication
   4450..5310    -  CDS            AmpR: β-lactamase; bla; confers resistance to ampicillin, carbenicillin, and related antibiotics
   5311..5415    -  promoter       AmpR promoter: bla
