[The description below was written by a language model from this plasmid's Addgene catalogue record and pLannotate feature annotations shown in this document.]
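Description:
pPD707 DsRed-Express2-ZF14 is a mammalian expression plasmid built on pPD005, a pcDNA-derived backbone adapted for Golden Gate assembly, and is intended for synthetic biology work in transfected mammalian cells. In E. coli it is maintained at high copy from a ColE1/pUC-type origin and selected with ampicillin through the β-lactamase gene and its native promoter. The backbone also carries an f1 phage origin, and a T7 promoter lies just upstream of the coding region.

The payload is a synthetic open reading frame inserted between NheI and NotI sites, both retained, encoding an N-terminal 3xFLAG epitope followed by the red fluorescent protein DsRed-Express2 fused to ZF14. The name suggests ZF14 is a zinc-finger domain, but the record does not define it, and the feature table leaves the roughly 360 nt between the end of DsRed-Express2 and the terminator unannotated, which is presumably where it sits. Transcription is driven constitutively by the human CMV immediate-early enhancer and promoter and terminated by the bovine growth hormone polyadenylation signal. The automated annotation detects only part of the 3xFLAG tag, and the short hits to an HIV-1 LTR, lacI and bom are small fragments that are probably backbone remnants or incidental matches.

Downstream, an SV40 early promoter and SV40 poly(A) signal flank only a short fragment of a bleomycin-resistance gene, so no intact mammalian selection marker is annotated and the plasmid appears suited mainly to transient transfection. The stated purpose is constitutive expression of the fusion, which can be followed by red fluorescence or by anti-FLAG detection. The record does not describe a specific downstream application.
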