Addgene plasmid #138794: pPD707 DsRed-Express2-ZF14
Purpose: Constitutive expression of DsRed-Express2-ZF14 under the CMV promoter.
Depositing lab: Joshua Leonard. Depositing organization: Northwestern University.
Backbone
  Vector backbone: pPD005 pcDNA Golden Gate
  Vector type: Mammalian Expression, Synthetic Biology
Growth in bacteria
  Bacterial resistance: Ampicillin, 100 μg/mL
  Growth temperature: 37°C
  Growth strain: DH5alpha
  Copy number: High Copy
Gene/Insert
  Gene/Insert name: DsRed-Express2-ZF14
  Species: Synthetic
  Promoter: CMV
  Tag / fusion protein: 3xFlag (N terminal on insert)
  Cloning method: Restriction Enzyme; 5′ cloning site NheI (not destroyed); 3′ cloning site NotI (not destroyed)
  Sequencing primers: 5′ CGCAAATGGGCGGTAGGCGTG; 3′ TAGAAGGCACAGTCGAGG
Terms and licenses: Academic/Nonprofit Terms; Industry Terms: Not Available to Industry
Depositor comments: Leonard Lab plasmid reference number: L1331
How to cite: pPD707 DsRed-Express2-ZF14 was a gift from Joshua Leonard (Addgene plasmid # 138794 ; http://n2t.net/addgene:138794 ; RRID:Addgene_138794)
