>Addgene plasmid #138794 | pPD707 DsRed-Express2-ZF14 | depositor partial sequence | sequence record 268255 | dsRedExpress2-ZF14 gene
ATGGATTATAAGGATCACGATGGCGACTACAAGGACCACGATATTGACTACAAAGACGATGACGATAAAA
TGGCTCCTAAGAAAAAGCGCAAAGTCGGTATCCATGGCGTTCCCGGATCAGGCTCCGGAAGTGGCTCCAT
GGATAGCACTGAGAACGTCATCAAGCCCTTCATGCGCTTCAAGGTGCACATGGAGGGCTCCGTGAACGGC
CACGAGTTCGAGATCGAGGGCGAGGGCGAGGGCAAGCCCTACGAGGGCACCCAGACCGCCAAGCTCCAGG
TGACCAAGGGCGGCCCCCTGCCCTTCGCCTGGGACATCCTGTCCCCCCAGTTCCAGTACGGCTCCAAGGT
GTACGTGAAGCACCCCGCCGACATCCCCGACTACAAGAAGCTGTCCTTCCCCGAGGGCTTCAAGTGGGAG
CGCGTGATGAACTTCGAGGACGGCGGCGTGGTGACCGTGACCCAGGACTCCTCCCTCCAGGACGGCACCT
TCATCTACCACGTGAAGTTCATCGGCGTGAACTTCCCCTCCGACGGCCCCGTAATGCAGAAGAAAACTCT
GGGCTGGGAGCCCTCCACCGAGCGCCTGTACCCCCGCGACGGCGTGCTGAAGGGCGAGATCCACAAGGCG
CTGAAGCTGAAGGGCGGCGGCCACTACCTGGTGGAGTTCAAGTCAATCTACATGGCCAAGAAGCCCGTGA
AGCTGCCCGGCTACTACTACGTGGACTCCAAGCTGGACATCACCTCCCACAACGAGGACTACACCGTGGT
GGAGCAGTACGAGCGCGCCGAGGCCCGCCACCACCTGTTCCAGTCTGGTTCTGGTTCTGGTTCAGGATCC
GGTACCGGTGGAGCTAGACCCGGGGAGCGCCCCTTCCAGTGTCGCATTTGCATGCGGAACTTTTCGGCTC
CATCTAAATTGGATAGACATACCCGTACTCATACCGGTGAAAAACCGTTTCAGTGTCGGATCTGTATGCG
AAATTTCTCCTTGGGTGAAAATTTGAGAAGACATCTACGTACGCACACCGGCGAGAAGCCATTCCAATGC
CGAATATGCATGCGCAACTTCAGTGATGGTGGTAATTTGGGTAGACACCTAAAAACCCACCTGAGAGGAT
CTTAA
